Addgene plasmid #234519: pUASTattB-cytoFLARE1.0-TEV
Purpose: Transcriptional reporter for detecting calcium transients in Drosophila larvae (TEVp)
Depositing lab: Wenjing Wang. Depositing organization: University of Michigan. Publication: An improved FLARE system for recording and manipulating neuronal activity. Zhou G, Li R, Bartolik O, Ma Y, Wan WW, Meng J, Hu Y, Ye B, Wang W. Cell Rep Methods. 2025 Apr 21;5(4):101012. doi: 10.1016/j.crmeth.2025.101012. Epub 2025 Mar 21. PubMed 40120579.
Backbone
  Vector backbone: pUASTattB
  Vector type: Insect Expression
Growth in bacteria
  Bacterial resistance: Ampicillin, 100 μg/mL
  Growth temperature: 37°C
  Growth strain: NEB Stable
  Copy number: Unknown
Gene/Insert
  Gene/Insert name: CaM-V5-TEVp
  Species: D. melanogaster (fly)
  Cloning method: Gibson Cloning
  Sequencing primers: 5′ ccagcaaccaagtaaatcaactgcaac; 3′ ccttagagctttaaatctctgtaggtag
Terms and licenses: Academic/Nonprofit Terms; Industry Terms
Depositor comments: Please visit https://doi.org/10.1101/2025.01.13.632875 for bioRxiv preprint. There are some SNPs and indels in mini-white, but the depositor confirms these do not affect plasmid function.
How to cite: pUASTattB-cytoFLARE1.0-TEV was a gift from Wenjing Wang (Addgene plasmid # 234519 ; http://n2t.net/addgene:234519 ; RRID:Addgene_234519)
