[The description below was written by a language model from this plasmid's Addgene catalogue record and pLannotate feature annotations shown in this document.]
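Description:
pUASTattB-cytoFLARE1.0-TEV is a Drosophila transgenesis and expression plasmid of about 9.6 kb, built on the pUASTattB backbone. It carries the protease half of the cytoFLARE1.0 calcium-recording system. In E. coli it is maintained through a high-copy ColE1/pUC-type origin and selected with ampicillin via the β-lactamase gene. An f1 origin and remnants of the lac/lacZα region with T7 and T3 promoters are carried over from the parental cloning vector. For fly work, the plasmid has a φC31 attB site for integrase-mediated insertion into a genomic attP landing site. A mini-white gene serves as the eye-colour marker for identifying transformants, and a single loxP site lies next to it. The depositor notes some SNPs and indels in mini-white that are reported not to affect function.

The payload is a fusion annotated as calmodulin, a short epitope tag and a TEV protease fragment, matching the catalogue insert CaM-V5-TEVp. The automated annotation labels the tag region as a partial Pk tag, which is consistent with V5. Five tandem Gal4 UAS sites upstream of the hsp70 basal promoter drive expression, so the fusion is made only in cells supplying Gal4. The transcript ends in the SV40 small t intron and SV40 polyadenylation signal. The small t, large T and NLS annotations in this region are fragments of that SV40 3′ cassette, not intended coding sequences.

The stated purpose is a transcriptional reporter for detecting calcium transients in Drosophila larvae. By general FLARE design, calcium-bound calmodulin brings the protease to a partner component, where cleavage releases a transcription factor. That partner is not on this plasmid, and the record does not describe it.
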