Features (pLannotate 1.2.2; 26 found; start..end, strand, type, name):
      5..162     -  CDS            lacZα (fragment): LacZα fragment of β-galactosidase; lacZ fragment
    165..183     +  promoter       T7 promoter: promoter for bacteriophage T7 RNA polymerase
    208..4327    +  gene           mini-white: white; This modified version of the white gene lacks part of the first intron.
   4334..4367    -  protein_bind   loxP: Cre-mediated recombination occurs in the 8-bp core sequence (GCATACAT). Cre recombinase
   4380..4401    -  misc_feature   MCS (fragment): pUC18/19 multiple cloning site
   4400..4494    +  protein_bind   5X UAS: five tandem copies of the "ScaI site" 17-mer CGGAGTACTGTCCTCCG, an upstream activating sequence (UAS) that efficiently binds yeast Gal4 (Webster et al., 1988; Pfeiffer et al., 2010) GAL4
   4513..4751    +  promoter       hsp70 promoter: Drosophila melanogaster hsp70Bb promoter
   4778..5218    +  CDS            calmodulin: calcium-binding protein
   5222..5247    +  misc_feature   12Pktag (fragment)
   5303..5959    +  CDS            TEV protease (fragment): tobacco etch virus protease (Kapust et al., 2001)
   5970..6044    +  CDS            small t antigen (fragment): SV40 (simian virus 40) small t antigen
   6046..6111    +  intron         small t intron: SV40 (simian virus 40) small t antigen intron
   6241..6261    +  CDS            SV40 NLS: nuclear localization signal of SV40 (simian virus 40) large T antigen
   6268..6402    +  CDS            LT_POVHA (fragment): Protein inferred from homology: Swiss-Prot protein existence level 3. Isoform large T antigen is a key early protein essential for both driving viral replication and inducing cellular transformation. Plays a role in viral genome replication by driving entry of quiescent cells into the cell cycle and by autoregulating the synthesis of viral early mRNA. Displays highly oncogenic activities by corrupting the host cellular checkpoint mechanisms that guard cell division and the transcription, replication, and repair of DNA. Participates in the modulation of cellular gene expression preceeding viral
   6427..6510    +  CDS            large T antigen (fragment): large T antigen from SV40 (simian virus 40)
   6533..6667    +  polyA_signal   SV40 poly(A) signal: SV40 polyadenylation signal
   6696..6765    +  protein_bind   attB: attB site for the φC31 integrase (Groth et al., 2000) phage φC31 integrase
   6984..7002    -  promoter       T3 promoter: promoter for bacteriophage T3 RNA polymerase
   7047..7063    -  protein_bind   lac operator: The lac repressor binds to the lac operator to inhibit transcription in E. coli. This inhibition can be relieved by adding lactose or isopropyl-β-D-thiogalactopyranoside (IPTG). lac repressor encoded by lacI
   7071..7101    -  promoter       lac promoter: promoter for the E. coli lac operon
   7116..7137    -  protein_bind   CAP binding site: CAP binding activates transcription in the presence of cAMP. E. coli catabolite activator protein
   7150..7242    -  CDS            lacI (fragment): lac repressor; lacI; The lac repressor binds to the lac operator to inhibit transcription in E. coli. This inhibition can be relieved by adding lactose or isopropyl-β-D-thiogalactopyranoside (IPTG).
   7425..8013    -  rep_origin     ori: high-copy-number ColE1/pMB1/pBR322/pUC origin of replication
   8184..9044    -  CDS            AmpR: β-lactamase; bla; confers resistance to ampicillin, carbenicillin, and related antibiotics
   9045..9149    -  promoter       AmpR promoter: bla
   9202..9630    -  rep_origin     f1 ori (sequence partly withheld): f1 bacteriophage origin of replication; arrow indicates direction of (+) strand synthesis
>Addgene plasmid #234519 | pUASTattB-cytoFLARE1.0-TEV | addgene full sequence | sequence record 470394 | Addgene NGS Result
CCCATTCGCCATTCAGGCTGCGCAACTGTTGGGAAGGGCGATCGGTGCGGGCCTCTTCGCTATTACGCCA
GCTGGCGAAAGGGGGATGTGCTGCAAGGCGATTAAGTTGGGTAACGCCAGGGTTTTCCCAGTCACGACGT
TGTAAAACGACGGCCAGTGAATTGTAATACGACTCACTATAGGGCGAATTGGGTACGTACCGGGCCCCTA
GTATGTATGTAAGTTAATAAAACCCATTTTTGCGGAAAGTAGATAAAAAAAACATTTTTTTTTTTTACTG
CACTGGATATCATTGAACTTATCTGATCAGTTTTAAATTTACTTCGATCCAAGGGTATTTGATGTACCAG
GTTCTTTCGATTACCTCTCACTCAAAATGACATTCCACTCAAAGTCAGCGCTGTTTGCCTCCTTCTCTGT
CCACAGAAATATCGCCGTCTCTTTCGCCGCTGCGTCCGCTATCTCTTTCGCCACCGTTTGTAGCGTTACG
TAGCGTCAATGTCCGCCTTCAGTTGCATTTTGTCAGCGGTTTCGTGACGAAGCTCCAAGCGGTTTACGCC
ATCAATTAAACACAAAGTGCTGTGCCAAAACTCCTCTCGCTTCTTATTTTTGTTTGTTTTTTGAGTGATT
GGGGTGGTGATTGGTTTTGGGTGGGTAAGCAGGGGAAAGTGTGAAAAATCCCGGCAATGGGCCAAGAGGA
TCAGGAGCTATTAATTCGCGGAGGCAGCAAACACCCATCTGCCGAGCATCTGAACAATGTGAGTAGTACA
TGTGCATACATCTTAAGTTCACTTGATCTATAGGAACTGCGATTGCAACATCAAATTGTCTGCGGCGTGA
GAACTGCGACCCACAAAAATCCCAAACCGCAATTGCACAAACAAATAGTGACACGAAACAGATTATTCTG
GTAGCTGTTCTCGCTATATAAGACAATTTTTGAGATCATATCATGATCAAGACATCTAAAGGCATTCATT
TTCGACTATATTCTTTTTTACAAAAAATATAACAACCAGATATTTTAAGCTGATCCTAGATGCACAAAAA
ATAAATAAAAGTATAAACCTACTTCGTAGGATACTTCGGGGTACTTTTTGTTCGGGGTTAGATGAGCATA
ACGCTTGTAGTTGATATTTGAGATCCCCTATCATTGCAGGGTGACAGCGGAGCGGCTTCGCAGAGCTGCA
TTAACCAGGGCTTCGGGCAGGCCAAAAACTACGGCACGCTCCGGCCACCCAGTCCGCCGGAGGACTCCGG
TTCAGGGAGCGGCCAACTAGCCGAGAACCTCACCTATGCCTGGCACAATATGGACATCTTTGGGGCGGTC
AATCAGCCGGGCTCCGGATGGCGGCAGCTGGTCAACCGGACACGCGGACTATTCTGCAACGAGCGACACA
TACCGGCGCCCAGGAAACATTTGCTCAAGAACGGTGAGTTTCTATTCGCAGTCGGCTGATCTGTGTGAAA
TCTTAATAAAGGGTCCAATTACCAATTTGAAACTCAGTTTGCGGCGTGGCCTATCCGGGCGAACTTTTGG
CCGTGATGGGCAGTTCCGGTGCCGGAAAGACGACCCTGCTGAATGCCCTTGCCTTTCGATCGCCGCAGGG
CATCCAAGTATCGCCATCCGGGATGCGACTGCTCAATGGCCAACCTGTGGACGCCAAGGAGATGCAGGCC
AGGTGCGCCTATGTCCAGCAGGATGACCTCTTTATCGGCTCCCTAACGGCCAGGGAACACCTGATTTTCC
AAGCCATGGTGCGGATGCCACGACATCTGACCTATCGGCAGCGAGTGGCCCGCGTGGATCAGGTGATCCA
GGAGCTTTCGCTCAGCAAATGTCAGCACACGATCATCGGTGTGCCCGGCAGGGTGAAAGGTCTGTCCGGC
GGAGAAAGGAAGCGTCTGGCATTCGCCTCCGAGGCTCTAACCGATCCGCCGCTTCTGATCTGCGATGAGC
CCACCTCCGGACTGGACTCCTTTACCGCCCACAGCGTCGTCCAGGTGCTGAAGAAGCTGTCGCAGAAGGG
CAAGACCGTCATCCTGACCATTCATCAGCCGTCTTCCGAGCTGTTTGAGCTCTTTGACAAGATCCTTCTG
ATGGCCGAGGGCAGGGTAGCTTTCTTGGGCACTCCCAGCGAAGCCGTCGACTTCTTTTCCTAGTGAGTTC
GATGTGTTTATTAAGGGTATCTAGTATTACATAACATCTCAACTCCTATCCAGCGTGGGTGCCCAGTGTC
CTACCAACTACAATCCGGCGGACTTTTACGTACAGGTGTTGGCCGTTGTGCCCGGACGGGAGATCGAGTC
CCGTGATCGGATCGCCAAGATATGCGACAATTTTGCCATTAGCAAAGTAGCCCGGGATATGGAGCAGTTG
TTGGCCACCAAAAATCTGGAGAAGCCACTGGAGCAGCCGGAGAATGGGTACACCTACAAGGCCACCTGGT
TCATGCAGTTCCGGGCGGTCCTGTGGCGATCCTGGCTGTCGGTGCTCAAGGAACCACTCCTCGTAAAAGT
GCGACTTATTCAGACAACGGTGAGTGGTTCCAGTGGAAACAAATGATATAACGCTTACAATTCTTGGAAA
CAAATTCGCTAGATTTTAGATAGAATTGCCTGATTCCACACCCTTCTTAGTTTTTTTCAATGAGATGTAT
AGTTTATAGTTTTGCAGAAGATAAATAAATTTCATTTAACTCGCGAATATTAATGAGATGCGAGTAACAT
TTTAATTTGCAGATGGTTGCCATCTTGATTGGCCTCATCTTTTTGGGCCAACAACTCACGCAAGTGGGTG
TGATGAATATCAACGGAGCCATCTTCCTCTTCCTGACCAACATGACCTTTCAAAACGTCTTTGCCACGAT
AAATGTAAGTCATGTTTAGAATACATTTGCATTTCAATAATTTACTAACTTTCTAATGAATCGATTCGAT
TTAGGTGTTCACCTCAGAGCTGCCAGTTTTTATGAGGGAGGCCCGAAGTCGACTTTATCGCTGTGACACA
TACTTTCTGGGCAAAACGATTGCCGAATTGCCGCTTTTTCTCACAGTGCCACTGGTCTTCACGGCGATTG
CCTATCCGATGATCGGACTGCGGGCCGGAGTGCTGCACTTCTTCAACTGCCTGGCGCTGGTCACTCTGGT
GGCCAATGTGTCAACGTCCTTCGGATATCTAATATCCTGCGCCAGCTCCTCGACCTCGATGGCGCTGTCT
GTGGGTCCGCCGGTTATCATACCATTCCTGCTCTTTGGCGGCTTCTTCTTGAACTCGGGCTCGGTGCCAG
TATACCTCAAATGGTTGTCGTACCTCTCATGGTTCCGTTACGCCAACGAGGGTCTGCTGATTAACCAATG
GGCGGACGTGGAGCCGGGCGAAATTAGCTGCACATCGTCGAACACCACGTGCCCCAGTTCGGGCAAGGTC
ATCCTGGAGACGCTTAACTTCTCCGCCGCCGATCTGCCGCTGGACTACGTGGGTCTGGCCATTCTCATCG
TGAGCTTCCGGGTGCTCGCATATCTGGCTCTAAGACTTCGGGCCCGACGCAAGGAGTAGCCGACATATAT
CCGAAATAACTGCTTGTTTTTTTTTTTTACCATTATTACCATCGTGTTTACTGTTTATTGCCCCCTCAAA
AAGCTAATGTAATTATATTTGTGCCAATAAAAACAAGATATGACCTATAGAATACAAGTATTTCCCCTTC
GAACATCCCCACAAGTAGACTTTGGATTTGTCTTCTAACCAAAAGACTTACACACCTGCATACCTTACAT
CAAAAACTCGTTTATCGCTACATAAAACACCGGGATATATTTTTTATATACATACTTTTCAAATCGCGCG
CCCTCTTCATAATTCACCTCCACCACACCACGTTTCGTAGTTGCTCTTTCGCTGTCTCCCACCCGCTCTC
CGCAACACATTCACCTTTTGTTCGACGACCTTGGAGCGACTGTCGTTAGTTCCGCGCGATTCGGTTCGCT
CAAATGGTTCCGAGTGGTTCATTTCGTCTCAATAGAAATTAGTAATAAATATTTGTATGTACAATTTATT
TGCTCCAATATATTTGTATATATTTCCCTCACAGCTATATTTATTCTAATTTAATATTATGACTTTTTAA
GGTAATTTTTTGTGACCTGTTCGGAGTGATTAGCGTTACAATTTGAACTGAAAGTGACATCCAGTGTTTG
TTCCTTGTGTAGATGCATCTCAAAAAAATGGTGGGCATAATAGTGTTGTTTATATATATCAAAAATAACA
ACTATAATAATAAGAATACATTTAATTTAGAAAATGCTTGGATTTCACTGGAACTAGGCTAGCATAACTT
CGTATAATGTATGCTATACGAAGTTATGCTAGCGGATCCAAGCTTGCATGCCTGCAGGTCGGAGTACTGT
CCTCCGAGCGGAGTACTGTCCTCCGAGCGGAGTACTGTCCTCCGAGCGGAGTACTGTCCTCCGAGCGGAG
TACTGTCCTCCGAGCGGAGACTCTAGCGAGCGCCGGAGTATAAATAGAGGCGCTTCGTCTACGGAGCGAC
AATTCAATTCAAACAAGCAAAGTGAACACGTCGCTAAGCGAAAGCTAAGCAAATAAACAAGCGCAGCTGA
ACAAGCTAAACAATCTGCAGTAAAGTGCAAGTTAAAGTGAATCAATTAAAAGTAACCAGCAACCAAGTAA
ATCAACTGCAACTACTGAAATCTGCCAAGAAGTAATTATTGAATACAAGAAGAGAACTCTGAATAGGGAA
TTGGGAATTCCAAAATGGACCAACTGACTGAAGAGCAGATCGCAGAATTTAAAGAGGCTTTCTCCCTACT
GGACAAGGACGGGGATGGGACAATAACAACCAAGGAGCTGGGGACGGGGATGCGGTCTCTGGGGCAGAAC
CCCACAGAAGCAGAGCTGCAGGACATGATCAATGAAGTAGATGCCGACGGTGACGGCACAATCGACTTCC
CTGAGTTCCTGACAATGATGGCAAGAAAAATGAAATACAGGGACACGGAAGAAGAAATTAGAGAAGCGTT
CGGTGTGTTTGATAAGGATGGCAATGGCTACATCAGTGCAGCAGAGCTTCGCCACGTGATGACAAACCTT
GGAGAGAAGTTAACAGATGAAGAGGTTGATGAAATGATCAGGGAAGCAGACATCGATGGGGATGGTCAGG
TAAACTACGAAGAGTTTGTACAAATGATGACAGCGAAGGGCAAGCCGATCCCTAACCCTCTGCTGGGCCT
GGACAGCACTGGTGGAGCTAGCGGTGGAAGTGGATCAGGCAGCGGTGGATCTGGAGAAAGCTTGTTTAAG
GGACCACGTGATTACAACCCGATATCGAGCACCATTTGTCATTTGACGAATGAATCTGATGGGCACACAA
CATCGTTGTATGGTATTGGATTTGGTCCCTTCATCATTACAAACAAGCACTTGTTTAGAAGAAATAATGG
AACACTGTTGGTCCAATCACTACATGGTGTATTCAAGGTCAAGAACACCACGACTTTGCAACAACACCTC
ATTGATGGGAGGGACATGATAATTATTCGCATGCCTAAGGATTTCCCACCATTTCCTCAAAAGCTGAAAT
TTAGAGAGCCACAAAGGGAAGAGCGCATATGTCTTGTGACAACCAACTTCCAAACTAAGAGCATGTCTAG
CATGGTGTCAGACACTAGTTGCACATTCCCTTCATCTGATGGCATATTCTGGAAGCATTGGATTCAAACC
AAGGATGGGCAGTGTGGCAATCCATTAGTATCAACTAGAGATGGGTTCATTGTTGGTATACACTCAGCAT
CGAATTTCACCAACACAAACAATTATTTCACAAGCGTGCCGAAAAACTTCATGGAATTGTTGACAAATCA
GGAGGCGCAGCAGTGGGTTAGTGGTTGGCGATTAAATGCTGACTCAGTATTGTGGGGTGGCCATAAAGTT
TTCATGGTGTAATCTAGAGGATCTTTGTGAAGGAACCTTACTTCTGTGGTGTGACATAATTGGACAAACT
ACCTACAGAGATTTAAAGCTCTAAGGTAAATATAAAATTTTTAAGTGTATAATGTGTTAAACTACTGATT
CTAATTGTTTGTGTATTTTAGATTCCAACCTATGGAACTGATGAATGGGAGCAGTGGTGGAATGCCTTTA
ATGAGGAAAACCTGTTTTGCTCAGAAGAAATGCCATCTAGTGATGATGAGGCTACTGCTGACTCTCAACA
TTCTACTCCTCCAAAAAAGAAGAGAAAGGTAGAAGACCCCAAGGACTTTCCTTCAGAATTGCTAAGTTTT
TTGAGTCATGCTGTGTTTAGTAATAGAACTCTTGCTTGCTTTGCTATTTACACCACAAAGGAAAAAGCTG
CACTGCTATACAAGAAAATTATGGAAAAATATTTGATGTATAGTGCCTTGACTAGAGATCATAATCAGCC
ATACCACATTTGTAGAGGTTTTACTTGCTTTAAAAAACCTCCCACACCTCCCCCTGAACCTGAAACATAA
AATGAATGCAATTGTTGTTGTTAACTTGTTTATTGCAGCTTATAATGGTTACAAATAAAGCAATAGCATC
ACAAATTTCACAAATAAAGCATTTTTTTCACTGCATTCTAGTTGTGGTTTGTCCAAACTCATCAATGTAT
CTTATCATGTCTGGATCCACTAGTGTCGACGATGTAGGTCACGGTCTCGAAGCCGCGGTGCGGGTGCCAG
GGCGTGCCCTTGGGCTCCCCGGGCGCGTACTCCACCTCACCCATCTGGTCCATCATGATGAACGGGTCGA
GGTGGCGGTAGTTGATCCCGGCGAACGCGCGGCGCACCGGGAAGCCCTCGCCCTCGAAACCGCTGGGCGC
GGTGGTCACGGTGAGCACGGGACGTGCGACGGCGTCGGCGGGTGCGGATACGCGGGGCAGCGTCAGCGGG
TTCTCGACGGTCACGGCGGGCATGTCGACACTAGTTCTAGCCAGCTTTTGTTCCCTTTAGTGAGGGTTAA
TTTCGAGCTTGGCGTAATCATGGTCATAGCTGTTTCCTGTGTGAAATTGTTATCCGCTCACAATTCCACA
CAACATACGAGCCGGAAGCATAAAGTGTAAAGCCTGGGGTGCCTAATGAGTGAGCTAACTCACATTAATT
GCGTTGCGCTCACTGCCCGCTTTCCAGTCGGGAAACCTGTCGTGCCAGCTGCATTAATGAATCGGCCAAC
GCGCGGGGAGAGGCGGTTTGCGTATTGGGCGCTCTTCCGCTTCCTCGCTCACTGACTCGCTGCGCTCGGT
CGTTCGGCTGCGGCGAGCGGTATCAGCTCACTCAAAGGCGGTAATACGGTTATCCACAGAATCAGGGGAT
AACGCAGGAAAGAACATGTGAGCAAAAGGCCAGCAAAAGGCCAGGAACCGTAAAAAGGCCGCGTTGCTGG
CGTTTTTCCATAGGCTCCGCCCCCCTGACGAGCATCACAAAAATCGACGCTCAAGTCAGAGGTGGCGAAA
CCCGACAGGACTATAAAGATACCAGGCGTTTCCCCCTGGAAGCTCCCTCGTGCGCTCTCCTGTTCCGACC
CTGCCGCTTACCGGATACCTGTCCGCCTTTCTCCCTTCGGGAAGCGTGGCGCTTTCTCATAGCTCACGCT
GTAGGTATCTCAGTTCGGTGTAGGTCGTTCGCTCCAAGCTGGGCTGTGTGCACGAACCCCCCGTTCAGCC
CGACCGCTGCGCCTTATCCGGTAACTATCGTCTTGAGTCCAACCCGGTAAGACACGACTTATCGCCACTG
GCAGCAGCCACTGGTAACAGGATTAGCAGAGCGAGGTATGTAGGCGGTGCTACAGAGTTCTTGAAGTGGT
GGCCTAACTACGGCTACACTAGAAGAACAGTATTTGGTATCTGCGCTCTGCTGAAGCCAGTTACCTTCGG
AAAAAGAGTTGGTAGCTCTTGATCCGGCAAACAAACCACCGCTGGTAGCGGTGGTTTTTTTGTTTGCAAG
CAGCAGATTACGCGCAGAAAAAAAGGATCTCAAGAAGATCCTTTGATCTTTTCTACGGGGTCTGACGCTC
AGTGGAACGAAAACTCACGTTAAGGGATTTTGGTCATGAGATTATCAAAAAGGATCTTCACCTAGATCCT
TTTAAATTAAAAATGAAGTTTTAAATCAATCTAAAGTATATATGAGTAAACTTGGTCTGACAGTTACCAA
TGCTTAATCAGTGAGGCACCTATCTCAGCGATCTGTCTATTTCGTTCATCCATAGTTGCCTGACTCCCCG
TCGTGTAGATAACTACGATACGGGAGGGCTTACCATCTGGCCCCAGTGCTGCAATGATACCGCGAGACCC
ACGCTCACCGGCTCCAGATTTATCAGCAATAAACCAGCCAGCCGGAAGGGCCGAGCGCAGAAGTGGTCCT
GCAACTTTATCCGCCTCCATCCAGTCTATTAATTGTTGCCGGGAAGCTAGAGTAAGTAGTTCGCCAGTTA
ATAGTTTGCGCAACGTTGTTGCCATTGCTACAGGCATCGTGGTGTCACGCTCGTCGTTTGGTATGGCTTC
ATTCAGCTCCGGTTCCCAACGATCAAGGCGAGTTACATGATCCCCCATGTTGTGCAAAAAAGCGGTTAGC
TCCTTCGGTCCTCCGATCGTTGTCAGAAGTAAGTTGGCCGCAGTGTTATCACTCATGGTTATGGCAGCAC
TGCATAATTCTCTTACTGTCATGCCATCCGTAAGATGCTTTTCTGTGACTGGTGAGTACTCAACCAAGTC
ATTCTGAGAATAGTGTATGCGGCGACCGAGTTGCTCTTGCCCGGCGTCAATACGGGATAATACCGCGCCA
CATAGCAGAACTTTAAAAGTGCTCATCATTGGAAAACGTTCTTCGGGGCGAAAACTCTCAAGGATCTTAC
CGCTGTTGAGATCCAGTTCGATGTAACCCACTCGTGCACCCAACTGATCTTCAGCATCTTTTACTTTCAC
CAGCGTTTCTGGGTGAGCAAAAACAGGAAGGCAAAATGCCGCAAAAAAGGGAATAAGGGCGACACGGAAA
TGTTGAATACTCATACTCTTCCTTTTTCAATATTATTGAAGCATTTATCAGGGTTATTGTCTCATGAGCG
GATACATATTTGAATGTATTTAGAAAAATAAACAAATAGGGGTTCCGCGCACATTTCCCCGAAAAGTGCC
ACCTAAATTGTAAGCGTTAATATTTTGTTAAAATTCGCGTTAAATTTTTGTTAAATCAGCTCATTTTTTA
ACCAATAGGCCGAAATCGGCAAAATCCCTTATAAATCAAAAGAATAGACCGAGATAGGGT
[37 nt withheld, positions 9301-9337]
AAAGAACGTGGACTCCAACGTCAAAGG
[49 nt withheld, positions 9365-9413]
T
[91 nt withheld, positions 9415-9505]
G
[124 nt withheld, positions 9507-9630]
